Addgene plasmid #26059: Venus-Cdc20 R132A (1768)
Depositing lab: Jonathon Pines. Depositing organization: University of Cambridge. Publication: The APC/C maintains the spindle assembly checkpoint by targeting Cdc20 for destruction. Nilsson J, Yekezare M, Minshull J, Pines J. Nat Cell Biol. 2008 Dec . 10(12):1411-20. 10.1038/ncb1799 PubMed 18997788.
Backbone
  Vector backbone: pVenus-C1
  Backbone manufacturer: See note below
  Backbone size w/o insert (bp): 4700
  Vector type: Mammalian Expression
Growth in bacteria
  Bacterial resistance: Kanamycin, 50 μg/mL
  Growth temperature: 37°C
  Growth strain: DH5alpha
  Copy number: High Copy
Gene/Insert
  Gene/Insert name: Cdc20
  Species: H. sapiens (human)
  Mutation: Mutation in the Mad2 binding site, R132A
  Entrez Gene: CDC20 (a.k.a. CDC20A, OOMD14, OZEMA14, bA276H19.3, p55CDC)
  Tag / fusion protein: Venus (N terminal on insert)
  Cloning method: Restriction Enzyme; 5′ cloning site EcoRI (unknown if destroyed); 3′ cloning site BamHI (unknown if destroyed)
  Sequencing primers: 5′ CMV-F
Terms and licenses: Academic/Nonprofit Terms; Industry Terms: Not Available to Industry
Depositor comments: EYFP was swapped with Venus using AgeI and BsrGI restriction sites.
How to cite: Venus-Cdc20 R132A (1768) was a gift from Jonathon Pines (Addgene plasmid # 26059 ; http://n2t.net/addgene:26059 ; RRID:Addgene_26059)
