[The description below was written by a language model from this plasmid's Addgene catalogue record.]
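Description:
Venus-Cdc20 R132A is a mammalian expression plasmid built on pVenus-C1, a backbone of about 4.7 kb that the depositor made by swapping the EYFP coding region of a C1-type fluorescent protein vector for Venus using AgeI and BsrGI sites. It is maintained in E. coli as a high-copy plasmid under kanamycin selection. The record does not list the promoter, origin of replication or any mammalian selection marker. The use of a CMV forward primer for sequencing suggests that expression is driven by a CMV promoter, as is usual for vectors of this family, but no feature table is available to confirm this.

The insert is human CDC20, the mitotic co-activator of the anaphase-promoting complex/cyclosome (APC/C), cloned between EcoRI and BamHI so that Venus, a bright yellow fluorescent protein variant, is fused to its N terminus. The coding sequence carries an R132A substitution, which the record describes as a mutation in the Mad2 binding site. Mad2 is a spindle assembly checkpoint protein that binds Cdc20 to restrain APC/C activity until chromosomes are properly attached, so this mutant is expected to be impaired in that interaction.

The associated study concerns how the APC/C sustains the spindle assembly checkpoint by targeting Cdc20 for destruction. In that context, the fluorescent fusion lets Cdc20 levels and localisation be followed in living mammalian cells. The R132A variant serves as a Mad2-binding-deficient counterpart for comparison with wild-type Cdc20, for example in testing how checkpoint protein binding affects Cdc20 turnover.
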