>Addgene plasmid #26059 | Venus-Cdc20 R132A (1768) | addgene partial sequence | sequence record 31687 | 26059 with EGFP-C
TCTGGCAGGAGAGCTGTACAGTCCGGACTCAGATCTCGAGCTCAAGCTTCGAATTCTATGGCCCAATTTG
CCTTTGAATCCGATCTTCATAGCCTCTTGCAACTCGACGCCCCTATTCCTAACGCCCCTCCCGCCAGGTG
GCAAAGGAAGGCTAAAGAGGCTGCCGGGCCTGCTCCTAGCCCTATGAGAGCTGCTAATAGGAGTCATTCT
GCTGGGCGCACCCCCGGGAGGACCCCCGGGAAGAGTTCCAGTAAAGTGCAAACAACCCCCTCTAAGCCCG
GTGGCGATAGGTACATTCCTCACAGGTCCGCCGCTCAAATGGAAGTCGCTTCTTTTCTGCTCTCTAAAGA
AAATCAAAGCGAGAATAGCCAAACCCCTACAAAAAAAGAGCACCAAAAGGCTTGGGCCCTCAATCTCAAT
GGCTTCGACGTGGAAGAGGCTAAGATTTTGGCTTTGTCCGGCAAGCCCCAGAACGCCCCCGAAGGCTACC
AAAATCGGCTCAAGGTGTTGTATTCTCAGAAAGCTACCCCCGGGAGTTCTAGAAAAACATGTAGGTATAT
CCCCAGTCTCCCCGATAGGATTCTCGACGCCCCCGAGATTAGGAACGATTACTATCTCAATTTGGTCGAC
TGGTCCAGCGGCAACGTGCTCGCTGTCGCCCTCGATAATTCCGTCTATCTCTGGTCCGCCTCTAGCGGCG
ATATTCTCCAATTGCTCCAGATGGAACAACCCGGCGAGTACATCAGTAGCGTCGCTTGGATTAAGGAAGG
GAATTATCTCGCCGTCGGGACATCTTCCGCCGAAGTCCAATTGTGGGACGTCCAACAACAAAAGAGATTG
AGGAACATGACATCCCATAGCGCTAGGGTCGGG
